>Addgene plasmid #221161 | Arl13b-RVEP-4A-GFP | addgene full sequence | sequence record 493800 | Addgene NGS Result
TAGTTATTAATAGTAATCAATTACGGGGTCATTAGTTCATAGCCCATATATGGAGTTCCGCGTTACATAA
CTTACGGTAAATGGCCCGCCTGGCATTATGCCCAGTACATGACCTTATGGGACTTTCCTACTTGGCAGTA
CATCTACGTATTAGTCATCGCTATTACCATGGTGATGCGGTTTTGGCAGTACATCAATGGGCGTGGATAG
CGGTTTGACTCACGGGGATTTCCAAGTCTCCACCCCATTGACGTCAATGGGAGTTTGTTTTGGCACCAAA
ATCAACGGGACTTTCCAAAATGTCGTAACAACTCCGCCCCATTGACGCAAATGGGCGGTAGGCGTGTACG
GTGGGAGGTCTATATAAGCAGAGCTGGTTTAGTGAACCGTCAGATCCGCTAGCGCTACCGGACTCAGATC
TCGAGGCCACCATGTTCAGTCTGATGGCCAGTTGCTGCGGCTGGTTCAAGCGGTGGCGGGAGCCTGTCAG
AAAGGTGACTCTTTTGATGGTGGGACTTGATAATGCTGGTAAAACCGCAACAGCAAAGGGAATCCAAGGA
GAATACCCTGAAGATGTAGCTCCTACTGTTGGATTTTCAAAAATTAACCTTAGACAAGGAAAGTTTGAAG
TCACCATCTTTGACTTGGGAGGTGGAATAAGAATTCGGGGAATCTGGAAGAATTACTATGCTGAATCCTA
TGGGGTAATATTTGTTGTGGATTCCAGTGATGAAGAGAGAATGGAAGAGACAAAAGAGGCTATGTCAGAA
ATGCTAAGACATCCTAGGATATCGGGAAAGCCTATATTGGTGTTGGCAAATAAACAAGATAAAGAAGGAG
CTTTAGGAGAAGCTGATGTCATTGAATGTCTATCTCTGGAAAAATTGGTCAATGAGCACAAGTGCCTGTG
TCAGATAGAACCATGTTCAGCAATCTCGGGGTATGGAAAGAAAATTGACAAGTCCATTAAAAAAGGCCTT
TATTGGCTGCTACATGTTATTGCAAGAGACTTTGATGCCTTAAATGAACGCATCCAAAAAGAGACAACAG
AGCAGCGTGCTCTTGAGGAACAAGAGAAACAAGAAAGAGCTGAACGAGTGCGAAAATTACGAGAAGAAAG
AAAACAAAATGAACAGGAGCAGGCTGAACTCGATGGAACCAGTGGTCTGGCTGAGTTGGACCCAGAACCA
ACGAATCCTTTCCAGCCAATAGCATCTGTAATCATTGAGAACGAAGGAAAACTTGAAAGAGAGAAAAAAA
ACCAAAAAATGGAGAAAGACAGTGATGGCTGCCACCTGAAACATAAAATGGAGCATGAGCAAATAGAGAC
ACAAGGCCAGGTTAATCACAATGGCCAAAAAAATAATGAATTTGGACTAGTAGAAAATTATAAGGAGGCA
TTAACACAGCAGTTAAAGAATGAAGATGAGACAGACCGGCCATCATTGGAATCAGCTAATGGTAAAAAGA
AAACTAAGAAACTAAGAATGAAAAGGAACCACGCGGCAGCAGCACTTAATATAGATGACTGTGCTCCTGA
GAGTCCAACGCCACCCCCACCCCCTCCTCCTGTTGGCTGGGGAACCCCTAAAGTCACTAGACTTCCAAAA
CTTGAGCCTCTTGGTGAAACACATCATAATGATTTCTATAGGAAGCCACTGCCTCCCCTGGCTGTGCCAC
AGCGACCTAACAGTGATGCTCATGATGTGATCTCATTGGATCCACCGGTCGCCACCATGGTGAGCAAGGG
CGAGGAGCTGTTCACCGGGGTGGTGCCCATCCTGGTCGAGCTGGACGGCGACGTAAACGGCCACAAGTTC
AGCGTGTCCGGCGAGGGCGAGGGCGATGCCACCTACGGCAAGCTGACCCTGAAGTTCATCTGCACCACCG
GCAAGCTGCCCGTGCCCTGGCCCACCCTCGTGACCACCCTGACCTACGGCGTGCAGTGCTTCAGCCGCTA
CCCCGACCACATGAAGCAGCACGACTTCTTCAAGTCCGCCATGCCCGAAGGCTACGTCCAGGAGCGCACC
ATCTTCTTCAAGGACGACGGCAACTACAAGACCCGCGCCGAGGTGAAGTTCGAGGGCGACACCCTGGTGA
ACCGCATCGAGCTGAAGGGCATCGACTTCAAGGAGGACGGCAACATCCTGGGGCACAAGCTGGAGTACAA
CTACAACAGCCACAACGTCTATATCATGGCCGACAAGCAGAAGAACGGCATCAAGGTGAACTTCAAGATC
CGCCACAACATCGAGGACGGCAGCGTGCAGCTCGCCGACCACTACCAGCAGAACACCCCCATCGGCGACG
GCCCCGTGCTGCTGCCCGACAACCACTACCTGAGCACCCAGTCCGCCCTGAGCAAAGACCCCAACGAGAA
GCGCGATCACATGGTCCTGCTGGAGTTCGTGACCGCCGCCGGGATCACTCTCGGCATGGACGAGCTGTAC
AAGTAAAGCGGCCGCGACTCTAGATCATAATCAGCCATACCACATTTGTAGAGGTTTTACTTGCTTTAAA
AAACCTCCCACACCTCCCCCTGAACCTGAAACATAAAATGAATGCAATTGTTGTTGTTAACTTGTTTATT
GCAGCTTATAATGGTTACAAATAAAGCAATAGCATCACAAATTTCACAAATAAAGCATTTTTTTCACTGC
ATTCTAGTTGTGGTTTGTCCAAACTCATCAATGTATCTTAAGGCGTAAATTGTAAGCGTTAATATTTTGT
TAAAATTCGCGTTAAATTTTTGTTAAATCAGCTCATTTTTTAACCAATAGGCCGAAATCGGCAAAATCCC
TTATAAATCAAAAGAATAGACCGAGATAGGGT
[37 nt withheld, positions 2833-2869]
AAAGAACGTGGACTCCAACGTCAAAGG
[49 nt withheld, positions 2897-2945]
T
[91 nt withheld, positions 2947-3037]
G
[124 nt withheld, positions 3039-3162]
CAGGTGGCACTTTTCGGGGAAATGTGCGCGGAACCCCTATTTGTTTATTTTTCTAAATACATTCAAATAT
GTATCCGCTCATGAGACAATAACCCTGATAAATGCTTCAATAATATTGAAAAAGGAAGAGTCCTGAGGCG
GAAAGAACCAGCTGTGGAATGTGTGTCAGTTAGGGTGTGGAAAGTCCCCAGGCTCCCCAGCAGGCAGAAG
TATGCAAAGCATGCATCTCAATTAGTCAGCAACCAGGTGTGGAAAGTCCCCAGGCTCCCCAGCAGGCAGA
AGTATGCAAAGCATGCATCTCAATTAGTCAGCAACCATAGTCCCGCCCCTAACTCCGCCCATCCCGCCCC
TAACTCCGCCCAGTTCCGCCCATTCTCCGCCCCATGGCTGACTAATTTTTTTTATTTATGCAGAGGCCGA
GGCCGCCTCGGCCTCTGAGCTATTCCAGAAGTAGTGAGGAGGCTTTTTTGGAGGCCTAGGCTTTTGCAAA
GATCGATCAAGAGACAGGATGAGGATCGTTTCGCATGATTGAACAAGATGGATTGCACGCAGGTTCTCCG
GCCGCTTGGGTGGAGAGGCTATTCGGCTATGACTGGGCACAACAGACAATCGGCTGCTCTGATGCCGCCG
TGTTCCGGCTGTCAGCGCAGGGGCGCCCGGTTCTTTTTGTCAAGACCGACCTGTCCGGTGCCCTGAATGA
ACTGCAAGACGAGGCAGCGCGGCTATCGTGGCTGGCCACGACGGGCGTTCCTTGCGCAGCTGTGCTCGAC
GTTGTCACTGAAGCGGGAAGGGACTGGCTGCTATTGGGCGAAGTGCCGGGGCAGGATCTCCTGTCATCTC
ACCTTGCTCCTGCCGAGAAAGTATCCATCATGGCTGATGCAATGCGGCGGCTGCATACGCTTGATCCGGC
TACCTGCCCATTCGACCACCAAGCGAAACATCGCATCGAGCGAGCACGTACTCGGATGGAAGCCGGTCTT
GTCGATCAGGATGATCTGGACGAAGAGCATCAGGGGCTCGCGCCAGCCGAACTGTTCGCCAGGCTCAAGG
CGAGCATGCCCGACGGCGAGGATCTCGTCGTGACCCATGGCGATGCCTGCTTGCCGAATATCATGGTGGA
AAATGGCCGCTTTTCTGGATTCATCGACTGTGGCCGGCTGGGTGTGGCGGACCGCTATCAGGACATAGCG
TTGGCTACCCGTGATATTGCTGAAGAGCTTGGCGGCGAATGGGCTGACCGCTTCCTCGTGCTTTACGGTA
TCGCCGCTCCCGATTCGCAGCGCATCGCCTTCTATCGCCTTCTTGACGAGTTCTTCTGAGCGGGACTCTG
GGGTTCGAAATGACCGACCAAGCGACGCCCAACCTGCCATCACGAGATTTCGATTCCACCGCCGCCTTCT
ATGAAAGGTTGGGCTTCGGAATCGTTTTCCGGGACGCCGGCTGGATGATCCTCCAGCGCGGGGATCTCAT
GCTGGAGTTCTTCGCCCACCCTAGGGGGAGGCTAACTGAAACACGGAAGGAGACAATACCGGAAGGAACC
CGCGCTATGACGGCAATAAAAAGACAGAATAAAACGCACGGTGTTGGGTCGTTTGTTCATAAACGCGGGG
TTCGGTCCCAGGGCTGGCACTCTGTCGATACCCCACCGAGACCCCATTGGGGCCAATACGCCCGCGTTTC
TTCCTTTTCCCCACCCCACCCCCCAAGTTCGGGTGAAGGCCCAGGGCTCGCAGCCAACGTCGGGGCGGCA
GGCCCTGCCATAGCCTCAGGTTACTCATATATACTTTAGATTGATTTAAAACTTCATTTTTAATTTAAAA
GGATCTAGGTGAAGATCCTTTTTGATAATCTCATGACCAAAATCCCTTAACGTGAGTTTTCGTTCCACTG
AGCGTCAGACCCCGTAGAAAAGATCAAAGGATCTTCTTGAGATCCTTTTTTTCTGCGCGTAATCTGCTGC
TTGCAAACAAAAAAACCACCGCTACCAGCGGTGGTTTGTTTGCCGGATCAAGAGCTACCAACTCTTTTTC
CGAAGGTAACTGGCTTCAGCAGAGCGCAGATACCAAATACTGTTCTTCTAGTGTAGCCGTAGTTAGGCCA
CCACTTCAAGAACTCTGTAGCACCGCCTACATACCTCGCTCTGCTAATCCTGTTACCAGTGGCTGCTGCC
AGTGGCGATAAGTCGTGTCTTACCGGGTTGGACTCAAGACGATAGTTACCGGATAAGGCGCAGCGGTCGG
GCTGAACGGGGGGTTCGTGCACACAGCCCAGCTTGGAGCGAACGACCTACACCGAACTGAGATACCTACA
GCGTGAGCTATGAGAAAGCGCCACGCTTCCCGAAGGGAGAAAGGCGGACAGGTATCCGGTAAGCGGCAGG
GTCGGAACAGGAGAGCGCACGAGGGAGCTTCCAGGGGGAAACGCCTGGTATCTTTATAGTCCTGTCGGGT
TTCGCCACCTCTGACTTGAGCGTCGATTTTTGTGATGCTCGTCAGGGGGGCGGAGCCTATGGAAAAACGC
CAGCAACGCGGCCTTTTTACGGTTCCTGGCCTTTTGCTGGCCTTTTGCTCACATGTTCTTTCCTGCGTTA
TCCCCTGATTCTGTGGATAACCGTATTACCGCCATGCAT
Features (pLannotate 1.2.2; 15 found; start..end, strand, type, name):
     74..171     +  enhancer       CMV enhancer (fragment): human cytomegalovirus immediate early enhancer; contains an 18-bp deletion relative to the standard CMV enhancer
    172..375     +  promoter       CMV promoter: human cytomegalovirus (CMV) immediate early promoter
    398..425     +  misc_feature   MCS (fragment): multiple cloning site
    432..1715    +  CDS            ARL13B: AR13B_HUMAN - Also known as ARL2L1. Experimental evidence at protein level: Swiss-Prot protein existence level 1. Cilium-specific protein required to control the microtubule- based, ciliary axoneme structure. May act by maintaining the association between IFT subcomplexes A and B. Binds GTP but is not able to hydrolyze it; the GTPase activity remains unclear. Required to pattern the neural tube. Involved in cerebral cortex development: required for the initial formation of a polarized radial glial scaffold, the first step in the construction of the cerebral cortex, by regulating ciliary signal
   1737..2456    +  CDS            EGFP: the original enhanced GFP (Yang et al., 1996) mammalian codon-optimized
   2473..2556    +  CDS            large T antigen (fragment): large T antigen from SV40 (simian virus 40)
   2579..2700    +  polyA_signal   SV40 poly(A) signal: SV40 polyadenylation signal
   2734..3162    -  rep_origin     f1 ori (sequence partly withheld): f1 bacteriophage origin of replication; arrow indicates direction of (+) strand synthesis
   3189..3293    +  promoter       AmpR promoter: bla
   3295..3652    +  promoter       SV40 promoter: SV40 enhancer and early promoter
   3687..4481    +  CDS            NeoR/KanR: aminoglycoside phosphotransferase from Tn5; aph(3')-II (or nptII); confers resistance to neomycin, kanamycin, and G418 (Geneticin®)
   4502..4654    +  CDS            ble (fragment): BLE_KLEPN - Experimental evidence at protein level: Swiss-Prot protein existence level 1. Binding protein with a strong affinity to the bleomycin family of antibiotics. Binds to CL990; an antimitotic-antibiotic compound. From Klebsiella pneumoniae.
   4713..4760    +  polyA_signal   HSV TK poly(A) signal: herpes simplex virus thymidine kinase polyadenylation signal (Cole and Stacy, 1985)
   4851..4867    -  polyA_signal   bGH poly(A) signal (fragment): bovine growth hormone polyadenylation signal
   5089..5677    +  rep_origin     ori: high-copy-number ColE1/pMB1/pBR322/pUC origin of replication
