[The description below was written by a language model from this plasmid's Addgene catalogue record and pLannotate feature annotations shown in this document.]
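Description:
Arl13b-RVEP-4A-GFP is a mammalian expression plasmid built on the Clontech pEGFP-N1 backbone that produces human ARL13B fused at its C terminus to EGFP. The 1,284 bp ARL13B coding sequence was inserted between the XhoI and BamHI sites of the multiple cloning site, placing it downstream of the human cytomegalovirus immediate early enhancer/promoter and upstream of the backbone EGFP, with the transcript terminated by the SV40 polyadenylation signal. The insert carries a four-residue substitution in which the RVEP motif at positions 358–361 is replaced by AAAA. ARL13B is a cilium-specific small GTPase-family protein, and the associated publication title identifies the RVEP motif as part of its ciliary targeting sequence, recognised by the transport adaptors Rab8 and TNPO1. The construct therefore presumably serves as a targeting-motif mutant for comparison with wild-type Arl13b-GFP in imaging and interaction experiments, although the record states only that it expresses the tagged mutant.

The plasmid replicates in E. coli through a high-copy ColE1/pUC-type origin and also carries an f1 origin for single-stranded DNA production. A single NeoR/KanR (aph(3')-II) gene provides both selections: the bacterial bla-type promoter drives it for kanamycin resistance in bacteria, and the adjacent SV40 enhancer/early promoter drives it for G418 selection of transfected mammalian cells, with the HSV TK polyadenylation signal following. Short annotated fragments of large T antigen, ble and the bGH poly(A) signal are most likely residual backbone sequence or incidental matches, not functional parts. The sequenced record is 5,791 nt, somewhat shorter than the 5,978 bp catalogue size. The depositor states that discrepancies between their sequence and the repository's have no functional consequences.
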