Addgene plasmid #221161: Arl13b-RVEP-4A-GFP
Purpose: Expresses mammalian Arl13b with RVEP4A mutation and GFP-tagged
Depositing lab: Lei Lu. Depositing organization: Nanyang Technological University. Publication: Rab8 and TNPO1 are ciliary transport adaptors for GTPase Arl13b by interacting with its RVEP motif containing ciliary targeting sequence. Mahajan D, Madugula V, Lu L. J Biol Chem. 2023 May;299(5):104604. doi: 10.1016/j.jbc.2023.104604. Epub 2023 Mar 11. PubMed 36907439.
Backbone
  Vector backbone: pEGFP-N1
  Backbone manufacturer: Clontech
  Backbone size w/o insert (bp): 4733
  Total vector size (bp): 5978
  Vector type: Mammalian Expression
  Selectable markers: Neomycin (select with G418)
Growth in bacteria
  Bacterial resistance: Kanamycin, 50 μg/mL
  Growth temperature: 37°C
  Growth strain: DH5alpha
  Copy number: Unknown
Gene/Insert
  Gene/Insert name: Arl13B
  Species: H. sapiens (human)
  Insert size (bp): 1284
  Mutation: RVEP at 358-361 mutated to AAAA
  Entrez Gene: ARL13B (a.k.a. ARL2L1, JBTS8)
  Tag / fusion protein: EGFP (C terminal on backbone)
  Cloning method: Restriction Enzyme; 5′ cloning site XhoI (unknown if destroyed); 3′ cloning site BamHI (unknown if destroyed)
  Sequencing primers: 5′ CMV Forward; 3′ EGFP-N
Terms and licenses: Academic/Nonprofit Terms; Industry Terms: Not Available to Industry
Depositor comments: The depositor confirms that discrepancies between the depositor's sequence and Addgene's sequences have no functional consequences.
How to cite: Arl13b-RVEP-4A-GFP was a gift from Lei Lu (Addgene plasmid # 221161 ; http://n2t.net/addgene:221161 ; RRID:Addgene_221161)
